>Addgene plasmid #98416 | pYZ160 | addgene full sequence | sequence record 207094 | Addgene NGS Result
AGCGCCCAATACGCAAACCGCCTCTCCCCGCGCGTTGGCCGATTCATTAATGCAGCTGGCACGACAGGTT
TCCCGACTGGAAAGCGGGCAGTGAGCGCAACGCAATTAATGTGAGTTAGCTCACTCATTAGGCACCCCAG
GCTTTACACTTTATGCTTCCGGCTCGTATGTTGTGTGGAATTGTGAGCGGATAACAATTTCACACAGGAA
ACAGCTATGACCATGATTACGCCAAGCGCGCAATTAACCCTCACTAAAGGGAACAAAAGCTGGAGCTCCA
CCGCGGTGGCGGCCGCTCTAGAACTAGTCGATCCGCCGGGCTGCAGGAATTCGATATCAAGGTTATCGAT
ACCGTCCACCTCGAGGGGGGGCCCGGTACCCAATTCGCCCTATAGTGAGTCGTATTACGCGCGCTCACTG
GCCGTCGTTTTACAACGTCGTGACTGGGAAAACCCTGGCGTTACCCAACTTAATCGCCTTGCAGCACATC
CCCCTTTCGCCAGCTGGCGTAATAGCGAAGAGGCCCGCACCGATCGCCCTTCCCAACAGTTGCGCAGCCT
GAATGGCGAATGG
[124 nt withheld, positions 574-697]
C
[91 nt withheld, positions 699-789]
A
[49 nt withheld, positions 791-839]
CCTTTGACGTTGGAGTCCACGTTCTTT
[37 nt withheld, positions 867-903]
ACCCTATCTCGGTCTATTCTTTTGATTTATAAGGGATTTTGCCGATTTCGGCCTATTGGTTAAAAAATGA
GCTGATTTAACAAAAATTTAACGCGAATTTTAACAAAATATTAACGTTTACAATTTCAACTCGGTCATAA
AGTTGAACGGATGTCGTAAATCAATTCCATGCTTTTGCAACTTAATACATCTTTGCTTGACTATAACATA
CCAAAAGAAAAAACATTAGAGCCTTAAAATTTACGCTTTTGTCAATTGCATTTTTAACGATAATAAATAT
GCGACACAATTAATCAATAAAAATTAGGTCAAATCAAATGATATGAATTTATTCTACATTAAACCCTATT
ACAAAATTTTTTCAAGTTCTTCAACAACAGCCTTAGTAATATCAGCGGTAGAAGCCTCACCTCCCAAATC
GCGAGTATAAAGACCACGTCCACCAATTGAAGTATCATCCAAGACCTTGCGTACGGCGGCTTCGATAGCT
TCAGCCTCCTTAGGAGCATTCAAACCATAACGAAGGAGAAGGGAAGCAGATAAAATTGTACCAACAGGAT
TAACAATGCCCTTGCCAGCGATATCGGGAGCGCTACCGTGAATGGGCTCAACCAAACAATGAACCTTTTC
TTCTGATTTTCCTACCACACCGGAAAGGGAGGCAGAAGGCAAAAGGCCCAAGCTACCAGGAATGACAGAA
GCCTCATCTGAAATAATGTCACCAAACAAGTTGTCAGTCAAAACAACACCGTTAAGTGTACGAGGGCTCT
TGACCAAAAGCATGGCTGCGGAGTCAATGAGCTGGTTTTTTAAGGTAAGGTGAGGATATTCCTCCTTAAA
AATCTTAGCTACAGTCTTGCGCCAAAGACGAGAAGTTGCCAAAACATTAGCTTTGTCGAGTAATGTGACG
GGAGCAGGAGGGTTGGAAGTTTCAGCTAACCAAGCAGCCAAACGAGCAATACGAGAAACTTCTTCCAAAC
TGTAAGGCCAAGTGTCCATAGCATAACCCGATCCGTTGTCCTCAGTGCGCTCACCAAAGTAACAACCTCC
AGTAAGTTCTCGTACAACACAAAAATCGACACCTTCAACGATTTCAGGCTTCAAAGGGCTGTACTTGACT
AAAGACTTGCTGGCAAAGTTGCAAGGTCGAAGGTTGGCCCAAACACCCATACTCTTACGAAGCTTCAATA
AACCTTGCTCAGGACGACAATTGGGGTTGGTCCATTCAGGACCACCAACGGCACCCAAAAGAACACCGTC
AGCTTCCAAACAAGCCTTCACAGTCTCGTCAGTCAAAGGGGTTCCATAGGCATCAATAGAGGCACCTCCA
ATCTTGTGTTCTTCAAACTCCAGTTTTAACTCAGGTCGCTTCTTCTCAACGACTTTCAAAACCTCCAAGG
CAGAAGCAACAATTTCAGGGCCAATATGATCTCCTGGTAAGACGACGATTTTCTTTGCACACATGTTGTT
GAAGAAGTTTTGTTGTGAAATGGTTTCGTGAAAGTTTCAGACCCTACCGCAAAAATGCCTGGTTTCGGGA
AACTCAACACTGTTGCACTTTTTATACTACAGATTGGGATATCGATAATATTGCGTAAAAAATCCTTTTT
TTAAAAAGCTTGTTTACAGTAACGTAAATGACCAGAAATCAGATGAAAATCACAAGAAAGCAAATAATTC
ACGTTAAATCCTGATATGTTTGATTTTGTGATGAAATCATGGATGTTCATAGGAATTGTTGAAATTGCGC
TTTTTTAACGAAATATACAAGTATCCTGGAGCTTACTTAATTAATTAATGAATCTTTGTTTCTAGATATT
AAAATAGTAGCCTCAATTATCAGCGCTTTCTACGTTAGTAAACGAAATTTTTAATGTCAAAAAAATGTTT
AATAGACAGTACGAATATGCATTATAATGTTCATAAATAATTTGAGTATGTGTACGAGTTGTCTTTAAAC
CCACAGAGGTAGAATGTATATATAAAATTAATAAGCTAAGTGTAATACTTAAAAAATACATGTCGATCGA
CTCTAGAGGATCAGAAAATTATCGCCATAAAAGACAGAATAAGTCATCAGCGGTTGTTTCATTTCCTATA
TTTTTTTTTTATTTTTTTATTTTTTAATAAGGGAAAATTTAACGTCTAAGGATACAGAAGATTGTTAGCA
CATTAAAGTAATAAAGGCTTAAGTAGTAAGTGCCTTAGCATGTTATTGTATTTCAAAGGACATAATCTAA
AATAATAACAATATCATTTCTCACAAGTTATTCAATTTTCTTTTTTTTTTCTAATAATATCAAGAATGTA
TTATTTGTTTGACATAAGTCAACTAATTTATTTAATATGCTGGATTAATCTTGCAGACATGTAAATTAAC
AAGTTTTAGTCAAATAACGTTGAAGTTTCAATGAACTCAAATAATTTCTCTTTTTTTTTATATAACCATA
ATCTGATTTATATTTTCCGCAGGGATCAACTGAAGTTATGACATTTGGATTGGATCACTTATAACCTTGG
TCGCCAAATAATACAAAAATCAGCGTTATAAAACAAAGAAGGTTTTTGTTAAGAAATTAATCCTCTTTCT
TGATAAGAAAGTTGAACCGAAATTGCAGATACTGATATATGAAAATAATACCCACAATTTTGGGAATAGC
GCAAGCCTCAATTTAAACAATAGGTGAGGACACATGATAATGACCTCAATGATTGTTAGAAGAAAAGAGC
CTCATTACAAAATCGAAAAATGAATGGTTGGGTACAAGTTTCCAAAACATGGTAAAGTGGACTTTGCGTA
TGAGACGTAAATAGAAAAAAACACTTGTTATATGTTTTCTAGAATTATTGTTGTCTCTTTATGGTTGGAT
GATGCAAAATAGTAATTTCGGTTAGTTGCTGTAAAACACCACGAGACAAATAGATATGGATATTTATTAA
ATCAGGAAAAACGTAACTCTCGGCTACTGGATGGTTCAGTCACCCAACGATTACTGGGGAGAGAAAACAG
GGCAAAAGCAAAGCTTAAAGGAATCCGATTGTCATTCGGCAATGTGCAGCGAAACTAAAAACCGGATAAT
GGACCTGTTAATCGAAACATTGAAGATGGAAGAGGAATCCTGGCATATCATCAATTGAATAAGTTGAATT
AATTATTTCAATCTCATTCTCACTTTCTGACTTATAGTCGCTTTGTTAAATCATATGTCGACTCTAGAGG
ATCCCCGGGTAAAAGGAATGTCTCCCTTGCCAGTACTGCTAGGGTTTTTCTTTCAAACTATGGAAGCCCA
TTCAAGCTGCATATTACGATTTTGTTTTTCGCTTTTAGAAAGTGGTTTAGATGAGATAATAGAAAAATTC
TTGATCTCCGACAACGAGTACTTTTATTTTTTTTGCTAATCACTTTACTCAATATTAGCTCGAAATCGTA
GAAACGTAGACGGGTGCGGGATACCGAGTGGTGTAGTTAAGAATTTTTATAAACCACGTGGCCCAAAAAT
ATGAACCCAAAACGTTTATACATGAGTATACTTTAAGAAGGCTATACCCCTTCGTGTTAGATGTAGTTTT
AGCTACCCAACCCGAGTCTATGAGCTTGACTTCAGATGTAGAAGGCATTAAATCGTTTTGAATATTAATT
AAAAAACGATGAAAATTAAATATTTAAAAGCAATCATACGCTGAAAATTTAGTGCTGTGGCTAATCCTTC
AACATGGAAATGCCATAAAAGTGACTTTGACAAAAAAAAAAGTATATACAGGTAGTAAACTCATCTACTT
CATTGACTTTGTTTACAGCATGTGGAAGGAGGAATATTTATTGCTAAATCGTAGTTTAACATTCAATAAG
TAATACTATTGAAATTCGACAAGATTGGCCGCATGGATGAAAAAGAGGCATTTTGCTTTGGGAGAATTAG
TCCAAATTAGAACTGAAAAAAAAAACTTTACGAGGCAAAAATGTCGGATTGAGATCGTAAAAGTTCGCTC
GTCGTCTTTTGCTTTGTGATTGTTTTCATGGATACATCTTGCTGGATATTTAAATTTTAGTACTATGTAT
AAGATATTCTATAAATGTTTTATCACCCAAACCTGTTAGCGCCTTCTTAATTCTATTCAATCTGGCTTTT
GCTCTGAGACTACTTCTTGGACTTTCACTACTTGTTAGTTATACGGAATTTGTGTAATTAGAAGTGAAAT
AATCCTTTCTATTAGTAATGCGAGCTGCAATTCGAGTCTAACTCCTTAACCACTCGGACATAGTGACTTA
TCTGACACTCATTGTAAATTAATATATATATAGGCATTTTGTTTAGTTAAAGGTACTTAAGTAATTAGTA
TAAACGAACCAATTTTATAATCAGGAAGTTAAGTGAATGGTAGCACATGTCGTAAAAATTGTGAATTTTT
ATTGAATAATATTTTAAATACAAGCCTTTCTAGACTAGGTATACTCATAAACATATATGAGCAAAAGGAT
AGAGGAGATTACATTGCATCTTCTACAAATTTATTTATTGCCCTTTACTGAAAAATTAAATAATGAGTAC
TAAATGATAAAAAGCGCTCAGTACAAGAAAGATTGCAAAAATATTGCATTCTTCATGAATTAAAGTTGCA
TATAAGGCATATTGAAAGTAATAGTACTAAAACAGCAGTTAGCGAAAATTAATAGAATTATATTCGCAAG
ACAATTGTGACATTAAATTAAAAAATTGTAGAATTTTTACTATCCTCTTTAACGCCATGAGCCTTTATAA
AAAGGTTAAATTAGTTTTAACATTCTTTTTTTGAGTAAGAGTTTACAATTTATCAAAACCTGTGTTATTA
TATTCATTAGTTTCAATTTATTAGCATCTAGAGAAAAATCAATTGGCAGTTACATTGTTGGAATTTATGA
AGAAAAAGAATCTACAACGGAGAATAAGTTGCTGATCGCTTTCCCTAAAATTGTATATTTTGCTGAGCTT
ATTTTGACATTTCGTTGAAGTTTTCTCTAATTCGCATTCATTTTAAGTAAAACAATGAGAAATAAAATTA
CAAAAAATACAAATTAAAATACAATTTTTAGCTATAATTATAGACGATGCCCTTGTATCCCATTCTGTCT
CGCTTGCCCCTACTTTTTATCTTTTATATACCATAATGAACGCTGCCGCTACTAACCATACCCCGATTTT
ACATTTCGGACTCCCAAGGACGTACAAAATAGAAAACTATAGAAAAAAATAATCAGAAAATAGCATGTCA
TCTCTTTGTAAAACGCGTTTGCAAGAAGAAAGGAAACAATGGAGAAGAGATCATCCATTTGTATGTAAAT
TTTAGTAAACTTGAAGAAATCACTAACAACTTCTCTTACTTAGGGATTCTATGCAAAACCTTGTAAATCA
TCTGATGGAGGACTCGATTTAATGAATTGGAAGGTTGGATTTCCAGGTGGCACTTTTCGGGGAAATGTGC
GCGGAACCCCTATTTGTTTATTTTTCTAAATACATTCAAATATGTATCCGCTCATGAGACAATAACCCTG
ATAAATGCTTCAATAATATTGAAAAAGGAAGAGTATGAGTATTCAACATTTCCGTGTCGCCCTTATTCCC
TTTTTTGCGGCATTTTGCCTTCCTGTTTTTGCTCACCCAGAAACGCTGGTGAAAGTAAAAGATGCTGAAG
ATCAGTTGGGTGCACGAGTGGGTTACATCGAACTGGATCTCAACAGCGGTAAGATCCTTGAGAGTTTTCG
CCCCGAAGAACGTTTTCCAATGATGAGCACTTTTAAAGTTCTGCTATGTGGCGCGGTATTATCCCGTATT
GACGCCGGGCAAGAGCAACTCGGTCGCCGCATACACTATTCTCAGAATGACTTGGTTGAGTACTCACCAG
TCACAGAAAAGCATCTTACGGATGGCATGACAGTAAGAGAATTATGCAGTGCTGCCATAACCATGAGTGA
TAACACTGCGGCCAACTTACTTCTGACAACGATCGGAGGACCGAAGGAGCTAACCGCTTTTTTGCACAAC
ATGGGGGATCATGTAACTCGCCTTGATCGTTGGGAACCGGAGCTGAATGAAGCCATACCAAACGACGAGC
GTGACACCACGATGCCTGTAGCAATGGCAACAACGTTGCGCAAACTATTAACTGGCGAACTACTTACTCT
AGCTTCCCGGCAACAATTAATAGACTGGATGGAGGCGGATAAAGTTGCAGGACCACTTCTGCGCTCGGCC
CTTCCGGCTGGCTGGTTTATTGCTGATAAATCTGGAGCCGGTGAGCGTGGATCTCGCGGTATCATTGCAG
CACTGGGGCCAGATGGTAAGCCCTCCCGTATCGTAGTTATCTACACGACGGGGAGTCAGGCAACTATGGA
TGAACGAAATAGACAGATCGCTGAGATAGGTGCCTCACTGATTAAGCATTGGTAACTGTCAGACCAAGTT
TACTCATATATACTTTAGATTGATTTAAAACTTCATTTTTAATTTAAAAGGATCTAGGTGAAGATCCTTT
TTGATAATCTCATGACCAAAATCCCTTAACGTGAGTTTTCGTTCCACTGAGCGTCAGACCCCGTAGAAAA
GATCAAAGGATCTTCTTGAGATCCTTTTTTTCTGCGCGTAATCTGCTGCTTGCAAACAAAAAAACCACCG
CTACCAGCGGTGGTTTGTTTGCCGGATCAAGAGCTACCAACTCTTTTTCCGAAGGTAACTGGCTTCAGCA
GAGCGCAGATACCAAATACTGTTCTTCTAGTGTAGCCGTAGTTAGGCCACCACTTCAAGAACTCTGTAGC
ACCGCCTACATACCTCGCTCTGCTAATCCTGTTACCAGTGGCTGCTGCCAGTGGCGATAAGTCGTGTCTT
ACCGGGTTGGACTCAAGACGATAGTTACCGGATAAGGCGCAGCGGTCGGGCTGAACGGGGGGTTCGTGCA
CACAGCCCAGCTTGGAGCGAACGACCTACACCGAACTGAGATACCTACAGCGTGAGCTATGAGAAAGCGC
CACGCTTCCCGAAGGGAGAAAGGCGGACAGGTATCCGGTAAGCGGCAGGGTCGGAACAGGAGAGCGCACG
AGGGAGCTTCCAGGGGGAAACGCCTGGTATCTTTATAGTCCTGTCGGGTTTCGCCACCTCTGACTTGAGC
GTCGATTTTTGTGATGCTCGTCAGGGGGGCGGAGCCTATGGAAAAACGCCAGCAACGCGGCCTTTTTACG
GTTCCTGGCCTTTTGCTGGCCTTTTGCTCACATGTTCTTTCCTGCGTTATCCCCTGATTCTGTGGATAAC
CGTATTACCGCCTTTGAGTGAGCTGATACCGCTCGCCGCAGCCGAACGACCGAGCGCAGCGAGTCAGTGA
GCGAGGAAGCGGAAG
Features (pLannotate 1.2.2; 18 found; start..end, strand, type, name):
      2..94      +  CDS            lacI (fragment): lac repressor; lacI; The lac repressor binds to the lac operator to inhibit transcription in E. coli. This inhibition can be relieved by adding lactose or isopropyl-β-D-thiogalactopyranoside (IPTG).
    107..128     +  protein_bind   CAP binding site: CAP binding activates transcription in the presence of cAMP. E. coli catabolite activator protein
    143..173     +  promoter       lac promoter: promoter for the E. coli lac operon
    181..197     +  protein_bind   lac operator: The lac repressor binds to the lac operator to inhibit transcription in E. coli. This inhibition can be relieved by adding lactose or isopropyl-β-D-thiogalactopyranoside (IPTG). lac repressor encoded by lacI
    242..260     +  promoter       T3 promoter: promoter for bacteriophage T3 RNA polymerase
    273..380     +  misc_feature   MCS: pBluescript multiple cloning site
    389..407     -  promoter       T7 promoter: promoter for bacteriophage T7 RNA polymerase
    415..570     +  CDS            lacZα (fragment): LacZα fragment of β-galactosidase; lacZ fragment
    574..1029    +  rep_origin     f1 ori (sequence partly withheld): f1 bacteriophage origin of replication; arrow indicates direction of (+) strand synthesis
   1255..2367    -  CDS            leu1: LEU3_SCHPO - Experimental evidence at protein level: Swiss-Prot protein existence level 1. Catalyzes the oxidation of 3-carboxy-2-hydroxy-4- methylpentanoate (3-isopropylmalate) to 3-carboxy-4-methyl-2- oxopentanoate. The product decarboxylates to 4-methyl-2 oxopentanoate. From Schizosaccharomyces pombe (strain 972 / ATCC 24843) (Fission yeast).
   2955..4106    +  promoter       nmt1 P41 promoter: mutant nmt1 promoter from Schizosaccharomyces pombe, conferring medium strength thiamine-repressible expression
   4110..4134    -  misc_feature   MCS (fragment): pUC18/19 multiple cloning site
   5204..5987    -  rep_origin     ars1: Schizosaccharomyces pombe autonomously replicating sequence ars1
   6148..6213    +  CDS            hus5 (fragment): UBC9_SCHPO - Also known as ubc9. Experimental evidence at protein level: Swiss-Prot protein existence level 1. Catalyzes the covalent attachment of ubiquitin-like protein SUMO/Smt3 to other proteins. Required for efficient recovery from DNA damage or S-phase arrest and normal mitosis. This may be as part of a checkpoint independent recovery process. From Schizosaccharomyces pombe (strain 972 / ATCC 24843) (Fission yeast).
   6267..6341    +  CDS            hus5 (fragment): UBC9_SCHPO - Also known as ubc9. Experimental evidence at protein level: Swiss-Prot protein existence level 1. Catalyzes the covalent attachment of ubiquitin-like protein SUMO/Smt3 to other proteins. Required for efficient recovery from DNA damage or S-phase arrest and normal mitosis. This may be as part of a checkpoint independent recovery process. From Schizosaccharomyces pombe (strain 972 / ATCC 24843) (Fission yeast).
   6363..6467    +  promoter       AmpR promoter: bla
   6468..7328    +  CDS            AmpR: β-lactamase; bla; confers resistance to ampicillin, carbenicillin, and related antibiotics
   7499..8087    +  rep_origin     ori: high-copy-number ColE1/pMB1/pBR322/pUC origin of replication
