[The description below was written by a language model from this plasmid's Addgene catalogue record and pLannotate feature annotations shown in this document.]
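Description:
pYZ160 is an empty-backbone episomal expression vector for the fission yeast Schizosaccharomyces pombe, built as an E. coli–yeast shuttle plasmid of roughly 8.3 kb. In bacteria it is maintained at high copy through a ColE1/pUC-type origin and selected with ampicillin via the β-lactamase (AmpR) gene and its native promoter. In S. pombe it replicates autonomously from the ars1 element and is selected through the S. pombe leu1 gene, which encodes 3-isopropylmalate dehydrogenase and complements leucine auxotrophy in leu1 mutant hosts. Short annotated fragments of hus5 next to ars1 are most likely flanking genomic sequence carried along with that element rather than functional coding regions.

The expression cassette is driven by a thiamine-repressible nmt1-derived promoter, followed immediately by a short polylinker fragment where a gene of interest would be inserted. The catalogue entry describes the promoter as nmt81, the weakest of the attenuated nmt1 series. The automated annotation instead labels it as the medium-strength P41 variant. These variants differ by only small changes in the TATA box region, so the annotation tool may not distinguish them reliably, and the depositor's designation is probably the better guide. The feature table does not annotate a terminator downstream of the cloning site.

The plasmid also retains pBluescript-derived elements: a lac promoter/operator, a lacZα fragment, an MCS flanked by T3 and T7 promoters, and an f1 origin for single-stranded DNA production. It carries no insert and serves as a common entry vector for low-level, thiamine-regulated expression of cloned genes in fission yeast.
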