Addgene plasmid #98416: pYZ160
Purpose: (Empty Backbone) Pombe Expression Vector - nmt81 promoter with Sp.leu1 marker
Depositing lab: Jef Boeke. Depositing organization: NYU Grossman School of Medicine. Publication: Construction of Designer Selectable Marker Deletions with CRISPR-Cas9 Toolbox in Schizosaccharomyces pombe and Optimized Design of Common Entry Vectors. Zhao Y, Boeke JD. G3 (Bethesda). 2018 Jan 10. pii: g3.117.300363. doi: 10.1534/g3.117.300363. PubMed 29321167.
Backbone
  Vector backbone: pYZ160
  Backbone size (bp): 8278
  Vector type: Yeast Expression
  Selectable markers: Spleu1
Growth in bacteria
  Bacterial resistance: Ampicillin, 100 μg/mL
  Growth temperature: 37°C
  Growth strain: DH5alpha
  Copy number: High Copy
Terms and licenses: Academic/Nonprofit Terms; Industry Terms: Not Available to Industry
How to cite: pYZ160 was a gift from Jef Boeke (Addgene plasmid # 98416 ; http://n2t.net/addgene:98416 ; RRID:Addgene_98416)
